Addgene plasmid #66783: NmCitrine-PHdomain
Purpose: Expression of PIP2 binding protein in sea urchin embryos
Depositing lab: Amro Hamdoun. Depositing organization: University of California, San Diego (UCSD). Publication: Migration of sea urchin primordial germ cells. Campanale JP, Gokirmak T, Espinoza JA, Oulhen N, Wessel GM, Hamdoun A. Dev Dyn. 2014 Jul;243(7):917-27. doi: 10.1002/dvdy.24133. Epub 2014 Apr 30. PubMed 24677545.
Backbone
  Vector backbone: pCS2+8
  Backbone manufacturer: Addgene Plasmid #3493, Gökirmak et al. 2012, JBC
  Backbone size w/o insert (bp): 4851
  Vector type: Mammalian Expression ; sea urchin, zebrafish, xenopus
Growth in bacteria
  Bacterial resistance: Ampicillin, 100 μg/mL
  Growth temperature: 37°C
  Growth strain: DH5alpha
  Copy number: High Copy
Gene/Insert
  Gene/Insert name: PLCdelta (alt name: PLCD1)
  Species: H. sapiens (human)
  Insert size (bp): 529
  Mutation: only contains PH domain
  Entrez Gene: PLCD1 (a.k.a. NDNC3, PLC-III)
  Promoter: SP6
  Tag / fusion protein: mCitrine (N terminal on backbone)
  Cloning method: Restriction Enzyme; 5′ cloning site FseI (not destroyed); 3′ cloning site XhoI (not destroyed)
  Sequencing primers: 5′ SP6; 3′ TGTTGTTAACTTGTTTATTGCAGCT
Resource information
  A portion of this plasmid was derived from a plasmid made by: Addgene plasmid 21179 was used for PH domain sequence
Terms and licenses: Academic/Nonprofit Terms; Industry Terms: Not Available to Industry
How to cite: NmCitrine-PHdomain was a gift from Amro Hamdoun (Addgene plasmid # 66783 ; http://n2t.net/addgene:66783 ; RRID:Addgene_66783)
