[The description below was written by a language model from this plasmid's Addgene catalogue record.]
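Description:
NmCitrine-PHdomain is an expression plasmid built on the pCS2+8 backbone, a member of the pCS2 family of vectors used for expression in mammalian cells and, through in vitro transcribed mRNA, in embryos of sea urchin, zebrafish and Xenopus. It is maintained in bacteria as a high-copy plasmid under ampicillin selection. No feature table accompanies the record, so the origin of replication, polyadenylation signal and any additional promoters on the backbone are not itemised here. The only promoter the record lists is SP6, a phage RNA polymerase promoter that typically serves as the start point for synthesising mRNA in vitro for microinjection into eggs or embryos.

The insert is a roughly 0.5 kb fragment of human PLCD1 (phospholipase C delta 1) restricted to its pleckstrin homology (PH) domain, cloned between FseI and XhoI sites that both remain intact. The PH domain sequence was derived from another deposited plasmid. The backbone supplies mCitrine, a monomeric yellow fluorescent protein, fused to the N terminus of the PH domain. Because the PLC-delta PH domain binds phosphatidylinositol 4,5-bisphosphate (PIP2), the fusion acts as a fluorescent lipid biosensor that localises to PIP2-rich membranes, chiefly the plasma membrane, without carrying the catalytic portion of the enzyme.

The stated purpose is expression of this PIP2-binding protein in sea urchin embryos, and the associated work concerns the migration of sea urchin primordial germ cells, where such a probe would be suited to live imaging of membranes and PIP2 distribution.
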