>Addgene plasmid #66783 | NmCitrine-PHdomain | depositor partial sequence | sequence record 114249 | PH domain
ATGGACTCGGGCCGGGACTTCCTGACCCTGCACGGCCTACAGGATGATGAGGATCTACAGGCGCTGCTGA
AGGGCAGCCAGCTCCTGAAGGTGAAGTCCAGCTCATGGAGGAGAGAGCGGTTCTACAAGTTGCAGGAGGA
CTGCAAGACCATCTGGCAGGAGTCCCGCAAGGTCATGCGGACCCCGGAGTCCCAGCTGTTCTCCATCGAG
GACATTCAGGAGGTGCGAATGGGGCACCGCACGGAGGGTCTGGAGAAGTTCGCCCGTGATGTGCCCGAGG
ACCGCTGCTTCTCCATTGTCTTCAAGGACCAGCGCAATACACTAGACCTCATCGCCCCATCGCCAGCTGA
TGCCCAGCACTGGGTGCTGGGGCTGCACAAGATCATCCACCACTCAGGCTCCATGGACCAGCGTCAGAAG
CTACAGCACTGGATTCACTCCTGCTTGCGAAAAGCTGACAAAAACAAGGACAACAAGATGAGCTTCAAGG
AGCTGCAGAACTTCCTGAAGGAGCTCAACATCCAGTAA
