>Addgene plasmid #66783 | NmCitrine-PHdomain | addgene partial sequence | sequence record 116900 | CMV-F 5'-CGCAAATGGGCGGTAGGCGTG-3'
CCGCCATTCTGCCTGGGGACGTCGGAGCAAGCTTGATTTAGGTGACACTATAGAATACAAGCTACTTGTT
CTTTTTGCAGGATCCACTAGTCATCGATTGATGGTGAGCAAGGGCGAGGAGCTGTTCACCGGGGTGGTGC
CCATCCTGGTCGAGCTGGACGGCGACGTAAACGGCCACAAGTTCAGCGTGTCCGGCGAGGGCGAGGGCGA
TGCCACCTACGGCAAGCTGACCCTGAAGTTCATCTGCACCACCGGCAAGCTGCCCGTGCCCTGGCCCACC
CTCGTGACCACCTTCGGCTACGGCCTGATGTGCTTCGCCCGCTACCCCGACCACATGAAGCAGCACGACT
TCTTCAAGTCCGCCATGCCCGAAGGCTACGTCCAGGAGCGCACCATCTTCTTCAAGGACGACGGCAACTA
CAAGACCCGCGCCGAGGTGAAGTTCGAGGGCGACACCCTGGTGAACCGCATCGAGCTGAAGGGCATCGAC
TTCAAGGAGGACGGCAACATCCTGGGGCACAAGCTGGAGTACAACTACAACAGCCACAACGTCTATATCA
TGGCCGACAAGCAGAAGAACGGCATCAAGGTGAACTTCAAGATCCGCCACAACATCGAGGACGGCAGCGT
GCAGCTCGCCGACCACTACCAGCAGAACACCCCCATCGGCGACGGCCCCGTGCTGCTGCCCGACAACCAC
TACCTGAGCTACCAGTCCGCCCTGAGCAAAGACCCCAACGAGAAGCGCGATCACATGGTCCTGCTGGAGT
TCGTGACCGCCGCCGGGATCACTCTCGGCATGGACGAGCTGTACAAGGAATTCGGAGCCGGCGCGCCATT
AATTAAAGGCCGGCCAATGGACTCGGGCCGGGA
