>Addgene plasmid #66783 | NmCitrine-PHdomain | addgene partial sequence | sequence record 116905 | EBV-rev 5'-GTGGTTTGTCCAAACTCATC-3'
TCACTATAGTTCTAGAGGCTCGAGTTACTGGATGTTGAGCTCCTTCAGGAAGTTCTGCAGCTCCTTGAAG
CTCATCTTGTTGTCCTTGTTTTTGTCAGCTTTTCGCAAGCAGGAGTGAATCCAGTGCTGTAGCTTCTGAC
GCTGGTCCATGGAGCCTGAGTGGTGGATGATCTTGTGCAGCCCCAGCACCCAGTGCTGGGCATCAGCTGG
CGATGGGGCGATGAGGTCTAGTGTATTGCGCTGGTCCTTGAAGACAATGGAGAAGCAGCGGTCCTCGGGC
ACATCACGGGCGAACTTCTCCAGACCCTCCGTGCGGTGCCCCATTCGCACCTCCTGAATGTCCTCGATGG
AGAACAGCTGGGACTCCGGGGTCCGCATGACCTTGCGGGACTCCTGCCAGATGGTCTTGCAGTCCTCCTG
CAACTTGTAGAAGCGCTCTCTCCTCCATGAGCTGGACTTCACCTTCAGGAGCTGGCTGCCCTTCAGCAGC
GCCTGTAGATCCTCATCATCCTGTAGGCCGTGCAGGGTCAGGAAGTCCCGGCCCGAGTCCATTGGCCGGC
CTTTAATTAATGGCGCGCCGGCTCCGAATTCCTTGTACAGCTCGTCCATGCCGAGAGTGATCCCGGCGGC
GGTCACGAACTCCAGCAGGACCATGTGATCGCGCTTCTCGTTGGGGTCTTTGCTCAGGGCGGACTGGTAG
CTCAGGTAGTGGTTGTCGGGCAGCAGCACGGGGCCGTCGCCGATGGGGGTGTTCTGCTGGTAGTGGTCGG
CGAGCTGCACGCTGCCGTCCTCGATGTTGTGGCGGATCTTGAAGTTCACCTTGATGCCGTTCTTCTGCTT
GTCGGCCATGATATAGACGTTGTGGCTGTTGTAGTTGTACTCC
